Addgene plasmid #54548: ECFP-Peroxisomes-0
Purpose: (Empty Backbone) Localization: Peroxisomes, Excitation: 433, Emission: 475
Depositing lab: Michael Davidson. Depositing organization: Florida State University, Tallahassee.
Backbone
  Vector backbone: ECFP
  Backbone size w/o insert (bp): 4750
  Vector type: Mammalian Expression
  Selectable markers: Neomycin (select with G418)
  Backbone size (bp): 4750
  Tag / fusion protein: ECFP (C terminal on backbone); Peroximal Targeting Signal 1 (PTS1) (C terminal on backbone)
Growth in bacteria
  Bacterial resistance: Kanamycin, 50 μg/mL
  Growth temperature: 37°C
  Growth strain: DH5alpha
  Copy number: High Copy
Gene/Insert
  Gene/Insert name: ECFP-Peroxisomes
  Tag / fusion protein: Peroxisomal Targeting Signal 1 (PTS1; Ser-Lys-Leu) (C terminal on insert)
Terms and licenses: Academic/Nonprofit Terms; Industry Terms
Depositor comments: . Excitation = 433; Emission = 475
How to cite: ECFP-Peroxisomes-0 was a gift from Michael Davidson (Addgene plasmid # 54548 ; http://n2t.net/addgene:54548 ; RRID:Addgene_54548)
