[The description below was written by a language model from this plasmid's Addgene catalogue record.]
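Description:
ECFP-Peroxisomes-0 is a mammalian expression plasmid of about 4.75 kb, built on an ECFP fluorescent-protein backbone and catalogued as an empty backbone or localization marker. It is maintained in E. coli as a high-copy plasmid under kanamycin selection. Transfected mammalian cells can be selected with G418 through a neomycin resistance marker. The record does not state the promoter driving expression, the origin of replication or the polyadenylation signals, and no feature table is available to confirm them.

The payload is enhanced cyan fluorescent protein carrying Peroxisomal Targeting Signal 1 (PTS1), the tripeptide Ser-Lys-Leu, at its C terminus. PTS1 must sit at the extreme C-terminal end of a protein to work. There it is recognised in the cytosol by the peroxisomal import receptor, which delivers the folded cargo into the peroxisomal matrix. The tagged ECFP therefore accumulates inside peroxisomes and labels them as discrete puncta in living or fixed cells. The recorded spectral properties are an excitation peak at 433 nm and an emission peak at 475 nm, which suit standard cyan filter sets.

The construct is typically used as an organelle marker for fluorescence microscopy. It allows peroxisome number, distribution and dynamics to be visualised, and it can serve as a cyan reference for colocalization experiments alongside proteins labelled with spectrally distinct fluorophores such as yellow or red variants. G418 selection also makes it possible to derive stable cell lines with labelled peroxisomes.
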