>Addgene plasmid #54548 | ECFP-Peroxisomes-0 | depositor partial sequence | sequence record 84945 | insert sequence
ATTCTGCAGTCGACGGTACCGCGGGCCCGGGATCCACCGGTCGCCACCATGGTGAGCAAGGGCGAGGAGC
TGTTCACCGGGGTGGTGCCCATCCTGGTCGAGCTGGACGGCGACGTAAACGGCCACAAGTTCAGCGTGTC
CGGCGAGGGCGAGGGCGATGCCACCTACGGCAAGCTGACCCTGAAGTTCATCTGCACCACCGGCAAGCTG
CCCGTGCCCTGGCCCACCCTCGTGACCACCCTGACCTGGGGCGTGCAGTGCTTCAGCCGCTACCCCGACC
ACATGAAGCAGCACGACTTCTTCAAGTCCGCCATGCCCGAAGGCTACGTCCAGGAGCGCACCATCTTCTT
CAAGGACGACGGCAACTACAAGACCCGCGCCGAGGTGAAGTTCGAGGGCGACACCCTGGTGAACCGCATC
GAGCTGAAGGGCATCGACTTCAAGGAGGACGGCAACATCCTGGGGCACAAGCTGGAGTACAACTACATCA
GCCACAACGTCTATATCACCGCCGACAAGCAGAAGAACGGCATCAAGGCCAACTTCAAGATCCGCCACAA
CATCGAGGACGGCAGCGTGCAGCTCGCCGACCACTACCAGCAGAACACCCCCATCGGCGACGGCCCCGTG
CTGCTGCCCGACAACCACTACCTGAGCACCCAGTCCGCCCTGAGCAAAGACCCCAACGAGAAGCGCGATC
ACATGGTCCTGCTGGAGTTCGTGACCGCCGCCGGGATCACTCTCGGCATGGACGAGCTGTACAAGTCCAA
GCTGTAGCGGCCGCGACTCTAGATCATAATCAGCCATACCACATTTGTAGAGGTTTTACTTGCTTTAAAA
AACCTCCCACACCTCCCCCTGAACCTGAAACATAAAATGAATGCAATTGTTGTTGTTAACTTGTTTATTG
CAGCTTATAATGGTTACAAATAAAGCAATAGCATCACAAATTTCACAAATAAAGCATTTTTTTCACTGCA
TTCTAGTTGTGGTTTGTCCAAACTCATCAATGTATCTTAAGGCGTAAATTGTAAGCGTTAATATTTTGTT
