>Addgene plasmid #54548 | ECFP-Peroxisomes-0 | addgene partial sequence | sequence record 93317 | CMV-F 5'-CGCAAATGGGCGGTAGGCGTG-3'
GTGAACCGTCAGATCCGCTAGCGCTACCGGACTCAGATCTCGAGCTCAAGCTTCGAATTCTGCAGTCGAC
GGTACCGCGGGCCCGGGATCCACCGGTCGCCACCATGGTGAGCAAGGGCGAGGAGCTGTTCACCGGGGTG
GTGCCCATCCTGGTCGAGCTGGACGGCGACGTAAACGGCCACAAGTTCAGCGTGTCCGGCGAGGGCGAGG
GCGATGCCACCTACGGCAAGCTGACCCTGAAGTTCATCTGCACCACCGGCAAGCTGCCCGTGCCCTGGCC
CACCCTCGTGACCACCCTGACCTGGGGCGTGCAGTGCTTCAGCCGCTACCCCGACCACATGAAGCAGCAC
GACTTCTTCAAGTCCGCCATGCCCGAAGGCTACGTCCAGGAGCGCACCATCTTCTTCAAGGACGACGGCA
ACTACAAGACCCGCGCCGAGGTGAAGTTCGAGGGCGACACCCTGGTGAACCGCATCGAGCTGAAGGGCAT
CGACTTCAAGGAGGACGGCAACATCCTGGGGCACAAGCTGGAGTACAACTACATCAGCCACAACGTCTAT
ATCACCGCCGACAAGCAGAAGAACGGCATCAAGGCCAACTTCAAGATCCGCCACAACATCGAGGACGGCA
GCGTGCAGCTCGCCGACCACTACCAGCAGAACACCCCCATCGGCGACGGCCCCGTGCTGCTGCCCGACAA
CCACTACCTGAGCACCCAGTCCGCCCTGAGCAAAGACCCCAACGAGAAGCGCGATCACATGGTCCTGCTG
GAGTTCGTGACCGCCGCCGGGATCACTCTCGGCATGGACGAGCTGTACAAGTCCAAGCTGTAGCGGCCGC
GACTCTAGATCATAATCAGCCATACCACATTTGTAGAGGTT
